Addgene plasmid #156411: JDW 836 (pCS2-V5-mScarlet-I-hsKRAS4A-WT)
Purpose: pCS2 CMV expression vector driving V5-tagged mScarlet-I-fused human KRAS4A
Depositing lab: Joshua Wythe. Depositing organization: Baylor College of Medicine. Publication: Somatic Gain of KRAS Function in the Endothelium is Sufficient to Cause Vascular Malformations that Require MEK but not PI3K Signaling. Fish JE, Flores-Suarez CP, Boudreau E, Herman AM, Gutierrez MC, Gustafson D, DiStefano PV, Cui M, Chen Z, Berman De Ruiz K, Schexnayder TS, Ward CS, Radovanovic I, Wythe JD. Circ Res. 2020 Jun 17. doi: 10.1161/CIRCRESAHA.119.316500. PubMed 32552404.
Backbone
  Vector backbone: pCS2-DEST
  Backbone size w/o insert (bp): 5600
  Vector type: Mammalian Expression
Growth in bacteria
  Bacterial resistance: Ampicillin, 100 μg/mL
  Growth temperature: 37°C
  Growth strain: Stbl3
  Copy number: High Copy
Gene/Insert
  Gene/Insert name: human wild type KRAS4A-WT
  Species: H. sapiens (human)
  Insert size (bp): 1405
  GenBank ID: NM_033360.4
  Entrez Gene: KRAS (a.k.a. 'C-K-RAS, C-K-RAS, CFC2, K-RAS2A, K-RAS2B, K-RAS4A, K-RAS4B, K-Ras, K-Ras 2, KI-RAS, KRAS1, KRAS2, NS, NS3, OES, RALD, RASK2, c-Ki-ras, c-Ki-ras2)
  Promoter: CMV
  Tag / fusion protein: mScarlet-I (N terminal on insert)
  Cloning method: Gateway Cloning
  Sequencing primers: 5′ SP6; 3′ T3
Terms and licenses: Academic/Nonprofit Terms; Industry Terms: Not Available to Industry
How to cite: JDW 836 (pCS2-V5-mScarlet-I-hsKRAS4A-WT) was a gift from Joshua Wythe (Addgene plasmid # 156411 ; http://n2t.net/addgene:156411 ; RRID:Addgene_156411)
