[The description below was written by a language model from this plasmid's Addgene catalogue record and pLannotate feature annotations shown in this document.]
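Description:
JDW 836 (pCS2-V5-mScarlet-I-hsKRAS4A-WT) is a mammalian expression plasmid built on the pCS2-DEST Gateway destination backbone. It is maintained in E. coli through a high-copy ColE1/pUC-type origin and selected with ampicillin via the β-lactamase gene. An f1 phage origin and remnants of lacZα, lacI and the lac promoter/operator are also present as backbone carry-over. Two full-length sequence records are annotated, one from the depositor and one from repository sequencing. They differ by only a few nucleotides (about 5.56 kb each) and in their numbering start point, and they show the same 19 features in the same order. The catalogued backbone size of 5.6 kb presumably describes the destination vector before recombination removed its Gateway cassette.

The payload is a single open reading frame flanked by attB1 and attB2 sites, the scars of the Gateway reaction used to install it. It encodes an N-terminal V5 epitope tag, then the monomeric, rapidly maturing red fluorescent protein mScarlet-I, then wild-type human KRAS, specified in the record as the 4A splice isoform. Placing the tags at the N terminus leaves the KRAS C terminus free, which matters because that end carries the membrane-targeting motif of Ras proteins. Transcription is driven by the simian CMV IE94 enhancer/promoter typical of pCS2 vectors and terminated by an SV40 polyadenylation signal. An SP6 promoter lies between the CMV promoter and the insert and would allow in vitro synthesis of sense mRNA, while T7 (partial) and T3 promoters lie downstream in the opposite orientation.

The construct allows constitutive expression of KRAS4A that can be followed by red fluorescence or V5 detection. Given the associated study of gain-of-function KRAS in endothelium and vascular malformations, it probably serves as a wild-type comparator for mutant KRAS constructs, though the record does not say so explicitly.
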