Features (pLannotate 1.2.2; 19 found; start..end, strand, type, name):
      5..71      -  CDS            lacZα (fragment): LacZα fragment of β-galactosidase; lacZ fragment
     74..1058    +  promoter       CMV IE94 promoter: enhancer/promoter region of simian cytomegalovirus major immediate early transcription unit IE94
   1093..1111    +  promoter       SP6 promoter: promoter for bacteriophage SP6 RNA polymerase
   1166..1190    +  protein_bind   attB1: mutant version of attB; recombination site for the Gateway® BP reaction BP Clonase™
   1218..1259    +  CDS            V5 tag: epitope tag from simian virus 5
   1275..1970    +  CDS            mScarlet-I: mScarlet-I is a basic (constitutively fluorescent) red fluorescent protein published in 2016, derived from synthetic construct. It is reported to be a rapidly-maturing monomer with moderate acid sensitivity.
   2007..2573    +  CDS            KRAS (sequence withheld): RASK_HUMAN - Also known as KRAS2, RASK2. Experimental evidence at protein level: Swiss-Prot protein existence level 1. Ras proteins bind GDP/GTP and possess intrinsic GTPase activity (PubMed:20949621). Plays an important role in the regulation of cell proliferation (PubMed:23698361, PubMed:22711838). Plays a role in promoting oncogenic events by inducing transcriptional silencing of tumor suppressor genes (TSGs) in colorectal cancer (CRC) cells in a ZNF304-dependent manner (PubMed:24623306). From Homo sapiens (Human).
   2599..2619    -  protein_bind   attB2: mutant version of attB; core recombination site for the Gateway® BP reaction BP Clonase™
   2643..2660    -  promoter       T7 promoter (fragment): promoter for bacteriophage T7 RNA polymerase
   2665..2799    -  polyA_signal   SV40 poly(A) signal: SV40 polyadenylation signal
   2912..2930    -  promoter       T3 promoter: promoter for bacteriophage T3 RNA polymerase
   2975..2991    -  protein_bind   lac operator: The lac repressor binds to the lac operator to inhibit transcription in E. coli. This inhibition can be relieved by adding lactose or isopropyl-β-D-thiogalactopyranoside (IPTG). lac repressor encoded by lacI
   2999..3029    -  promoter       lac promoter: promoter for the E. coli lac operon
   3044..3065    -  protein_bind   CAP binding site: CAP binding activates transcription in the presence of cAMP. E. coli catabolite activator protein
   3078..3170    -  CDS            lacI (fragment): lac repressor; lacI; The lac repressor binds to the lac operator to inhibit transcription in E. coli. This inhibition can be relieved by adding lactose or isopropyl-β-D-thiogalactopyranoside (IPTG).
   3353..3941    -  rep_origin     ori: high-copy-number ColE1/pMB1/pBR322/pUC origin of replication
   4112..4972    -  CDS            AmpR: β-lactamase; bla; confers resistance to ampicillin, carbenicillin, and related antibiotics
   4973..5077    -  promoter       AmpR promoter: bla
   5130..5558    -  rep_origin     f1 ori (sequence partly withheld): f1 bacteriophage origin of replication; arrow indicates direction of (+) strand synthesis
>Addgene plasmid #156411 | JDW 836 (pCS2-V5-mScarlet-I-hsKRAS4A-WT) | depositor full sequence | sequence record 301912 | Full Sequence
CCCATTCGCCATTCAGGCTGCGCAACTGTTGGGAAGGGCGATCGGTGCGGGCCTCTTCGCTATTACGCCA
GTCGACCATAGCCAATTCAATATGGCGTATATGGACTCATGCCAATTCAATATGGTGGATCTGGACCTGT
GCCAATTCAATATGGCGTATATGGACTCGTGCCAATTCAATATGGTGGATCTGGACCCCAGCCAATTCAA
TATGGCGGACTTGGCACCATGCCAATTCAATATGGCGGACTTGGCACTGTGCCAACTGGGGAGGGGTCTA
CTTGGCACGGTGCCAAGTTTGAGGAGGGGTCTTGGCCCTGTGCCAAGTCCGCCATATTGAATTGGCATGG
TGCCAATAATGGCGGCCATATTGGCTATATGCCAGGATCAATATATAGGCAATATCCAATATGGCCCTAT
GCCAATATGGCTATTGGCCAGGTTCAATACTATGTATTGGCCCTATGCCATATAGTATTCCATATATGGG
TTTTCCTATTGACGTAGATAGCCCCTCCCAATGGGCGGTCCCATATACCATATATGGGGCTTCCTAATAC
CGCCCATAGCCACTCCCCCATTGACGTCAATGGTCTCTATATATGGTCTTTCCTATTGACGTCATATGGG
CGGTCCTATTGACGTATATGGCGCCTCCCCCATTGACGTCAATTACGGTAAATGGCCCGCCTGGCTCAAT
GCCCATTGACGTCAATAGGACCACCCACCATTGACGTCAATGGGATGGCTCATTGCCCATTCATATCCGT
TCTCACGCCCCCTATTGACGTCAATGACGGTAAATGGCCCACTTGGCAGTACATCAATATCTATTAATAG
TAACTTGGCAAGTACATTACTATTGGAAGGACGCCAGGGTACATTGGCAGTACTCCCATTGACGTCAATG
GCGGTAAATGGCCCGCGATGGCTGCCAAGTACATCCCCATTGACGTCAATGGGGAGGGGCAATGACGCAA
ATGGGCGTTCCATTGACGTAAATGGGCGGTAGGCGTGCCTAATGGGAGGTCTATATAAGCAATGCTCGTT
TAGGGAACCGCCATTCTGCCTGGGGACGTCGGAGCAAGCTTGATTTAGGTGACACTATAGAATACAAGCT
ACTTGTTCTTTTTGCAGGATCCCATCGATTCGAATTCAAGGATCAACAAGTTTGTACAAAAAAGCAGGCT
GGATCCACTAGTGCTAGCGCCACCATGGGTAAGCCTATCCCTAACCCTCTCCTCGGTCTCGATTCTACGG
GTGGTGCTGGTGGTATGGTGAGCAAGGGCGAGGCAGTGATCAAGGAGTTCATGCGGTTCAAGGTGCACAT
GGAGGGCTCCATGAACGGCCACGAGTTCGAGATCGAGGGCGAGGGCGAGGGCCGCCCCTACGAGGGCACC
CAGACCGCCAAGCTGAAGGTGACCAAGGGTGGCCCCCTGCCCTTCTCCTGGGACATCCTGTCCCCTCAGT
TCATGTACGGCTCCAGGGCCTTCATCAAGCACCCCGCCGACATCCCCGACTACTATAAGCAGTCCTTCCC
CGAGGGCTTCAAGTGGGAGCGCGTGATGAACTTCGAGGACGGCGGCGCCGTGACCGTGACCCAGGACACC
TCCCTGGAGGACGGCACCCTGATCTACAAGGTGAAGCTCCGCGGCACCAACTTCCCTCCTGACGGCCCCG
TAATGCAGAAGAAGACAATGGGCTGGGAAGCATCCACCGAGCGGTTGTACCCCGAGGACGGCGTGCTGAA
GGGCGACATTAAGATGGCCCTGCGCCTGAAGGACGGCGGCCGCTACCTGGCGGACTTCAAGACCACCTAC
AAGGCCAAGAAGCCCGTGCAGATGCCCGGCGCCTACAACGTCGACCGCAAGTTGGACATCACCTCCCACA
ACGAGGACTACACCGTGGTGGAACAGTACGAACGCTCCGAGGGCCGCCACTCCACCGGCGGCATGGACGA
GCTGTACAAGTACTCCTCCGGACTCAGATCTGGAGGCTCCGGAGGC
[567 nt withheld, positions 2007-2573]
TAAGGCGCGCCCTCGAGAGATCTCCCAGCTTTCTTGTACAAAGTGGTTGATCCTCTCGAGCCTCTAGAAC
TATAGTGAGTCGTATTACGTAGATCCAGACATGATAAGATACATTGATGAGTTTGGACAAACCACAACTA
GAATGCAGTGAAAAAAATGCTTTATTTGTGAAATTTGTGATGCTATTGCTTTATTTGTAACCATTATAAG
CTGCAATAAACAAGTTAACAACAACAATTGCATTCATTTTATGTTTCAGGTTCAGGGGGAGGTGTGGGAG
GTTTTTTAATTCGCGGCCGCGGCGCCAATGCATTGGGCCCGGTACCCAGCTTTTGTTCCCTTTAGTGAGG
GTTAATTGCGCGCTTGGCGTAATCATGGTCATAGCTGTTTCCTGTGTGAAATTGTTATCCGCTCACAATT
CCACACAACATACGAGCCGGAAGCATAAAGTGTAAAGCCTGGGGTGCCTAATGAGTGAGCTAACTCACAT
TAATTGCGTTGCGCTCACTGCCCGCTTTCCAGTCGGGAAACCTGTCGTGCCAGCTGCATTAATGAATCGG
CCAACGCGCGGGGAGAGGCGGTTTGCGTATTGGGCGCTCTTCCGCTTCCTCGCTCACTGACTCGCTGCGC
TCGGTCGTTCGGCTGCGGCGAGCGGTATCAGCTCACTCAAAGGCGGTAATACGGTTATCCACAGAATCAG
GGGATAACGCAGGAAAGAACATGTGAGCAAAAGGCCAGCAAAAGGCCAGGAACCGTAAAAAGGCCGCGTT
GCTGGCGTTTTTCCATAGGCTCCGCCCCCCTGACGAGCATCACAAAAATCGACGCTCAAGTCAGAGGTGG
CGAAACCCGACAGGACTATAAAGATACCAGGCGTTTCCCCCTGGAAGCTCCCTCGTGCGCTCTCCTGTTC
CGACCCTGCCGCTTACCGGATACCTGTCCGCCTTTCTCCCTTCGGGAAGCGTGGCGCTTTCTCATAGCTC
ACGCTGTAGGTATCTCAGTTCGGTGTAGGTCGTTCGCTCCAAGCTGGGCTGTGTGCACGAACCCCCCGTT
CAGCCCGACCGCTGCGCCTTATCCGGTAACTATCGTCTTGAGTCCAACCCGGTAAGACACGACTTATCGC
CACTGGCAGCAGCCACTGGTAACAGGATTAGCAGAGCGAGGTATGTAGGCGGTGCTACAGAGTTCTTGAA
GTGGTGGCCTAACTACGGCTACACTAGAAGGACAGTATTTGGTATCTGCGCTCTGCTGAAGCCAGTTACC
TTCGGAAAAAGAGTTGGTAGCTCTTGATCCGGCAAACAAACCACCGCTGGTAGCGGTGGTTTTTTTGTTT
GCAAGCAGCAGATTACGCGCAGAAAAAAAGGATCTCAAGAAGATCCTTTGATCTTTTCTACGGGGTCTGA
CGCTCAGTGGAACGAAAACTCACGTTAAGGGATTTTGGTCATGAGATTATCAAAAAGGATCTTCACCTAG
ATCCTTTTAAATTAAAAATGAAGTTTTAAATCAATCTAAAGTATATATGAGTAAACTTGGTCTGACAGTT
ACCAATGCTTAATCAGTGAGGCACCTATCTCAGCGATCTGTCTATTTCGTTCATCCATAGTTGCCTGACT
CCCCGTCGTGTAGATAACTACGATACGGGAGGGCTTACCATCTGGCCCCAGTGCTGCAATGATACCGCGA
GACCCACGCTCACCGGCTCCAGATTTATCAGCAATAAACCAGCCAGCCGGAAGGGCCGAGCGCAGAAGTG
GTCCTGCAACTTTATCCGCCTCCATCCAGTCTATTAATTGTTGCCGGGAAGCTAGAGTAAGTAGTTCGCC
AGTTAATAGTTTGCGCAACGTTGTTGCCATTGCTACAGGCATCGTGGTGTCACGCTCGTCGTTTGGTATG
GCTTCATTCAGCTCCGGTTCCCAACGATCAAGGCGAGTTACATGATCCCCCATGTTGTGCAAAAAAGCGG
TTAGCTCCTTCGGTCCTCCGATCGTTGTCAGAAGTAAGTTGGCCGCAGTGTTATCACTCATGGTTATGGC
AGCACTGCATAATTCTCTTACTGTCATGCCATCCGTAAGATGCTTTTCTGTGACTGGTGAGTACTCAACC
AAGTCATTCTGAGAATAGTGTATGCGGCGACCGAGTTGCTCTTGCCCGGCGTCAATACGGGATAATACCG
CGCCACATAGCAGAACTTTAAAAGTGCTCATCATTGGAAAACGTTCTTCGGGGCGAAAACTCTCAAGGAT
CTTACCGCTGTTGAGATCCAGTTCGATGTAACCCACTCGTGCACCCAACTGATCTTCAGCATCTTTTACT
TTCACCAGCGTTTCTGGGTGAGCAAAAACAGGAAGGCAAAATGCCGCAAAAAAGGGAATAAGGGCGACAC
GGAAATGTTGAATACTCATACTCTTCCTTTTTCAATATTATTGAAGCATTTATCAGGGTTATTGTCTCAT
GAGCGGATACATATTTGAATGTATTTAGAAAAATAAACAAATAGGGGTTCCGCGCACATTTCCCCGAAAA
GTGCCACCTAAATTGTAAGCGTTAATATTTTGTTAAAATTCGCGTTAAATTTTTGTTAAATCAGCTCATT
TTTTAACCAATAGGCCGAAATCGGCAAAATCCCTTATAAATCAAAAGAATAGACCGAGATAGGGT
[37 nt withheld, positions 5229-5265]
AAAGAACGTGGACTCCAACGTCAAAGG
[49 nt withheld, positions 5293-5341]
T
[91 nt withheld, positions 5343-5433]
G
[124 nt withheld, positions 5435-5558]
