Features (pLannotate 1.2.2; 19 found; start..end, strand, type, name):
    859..877     +  promoter       SP6 promoter: promoter for bacteriophage SP6 RNA polymerase
    932..956     +  protein_bind   attB1: mutant version of attB; recombination site for the Gateway® BP reaction BP Clonase™
    984..1025    +  CDS            V5 tag: epitope tag from simian virus 5
   1041..1736    +  CDS            mScarlet-I: mScarlet-I is a basic (constitutively fluorescent) red fluorescent protein published in 2016, derived from synthetic construct. It is reported to be a rapidly-maturing monomer with moderate acid sensitivity.
   1773..2339    +  CDS            KRAS (sequence withheld): RASK_HUMAN - Also known as KRAS2, RASK2. Experimental evidence at protein level: Swiss-Prot protein existence level 1. Ras proteins bind GDP/GTP and possess intrinsic GTPase activity (PubMed:20949621). Plays an important role in the regulation of cell proliferation (PubMed:23698361, PubMed:22711838). Plays a role in promoting oncogenic events by inducing transcriptional silencing of tumor suppressor genes (TSGs) in colorectal cancer (CRC) cells in a ZNF304-dependent manner (PubMed:24623306). From Homo sapiens (Human).
   2365..2385    -  protein_bind   attB2: mutant version of attB; core recombination site for the Gateway® BP reaction BP Clonase™
   2409..2426    -  promoter       T7 promoter (fragment): promoter for bacteriophage T7 RNA polymerase
   2431..2565    -  polyA_signal   SV40 poly(A) signal: SV40 polyadenylation signal
   2678..2696    -  promoter       T3 promoter: promoter for bacteriophage T3 RNA polymerase
   2741..2757    -  protein_bind   lac operator: The lac repressor binds to the lac operator to inhibit transcription in E. coli. This inhibition can be relieved by adding lactose or isopropyl-β-D-thiogalactopyranoside (IPTG). lac repressor encoded by lacI
   2765..2795    -  promoter       lac promoter: promoter for the E. coli lac operon
   2810..2831    -  protein_bind   CAP binding site: CAP binding activates transcription in the presence of cAMP. E. coli catabolite activator protein
   2844..2936    -  CDS            lacI (fragment): lac repressor; lacI; The lac repressor binds to the lac operator to inhibit transcription in E. coli. This inhibition can be relieved by adding lactose or isopropyl-β-D-thiogalactopyranoside (IPTG).
   3119..3707    -  rep_origin     ori: high-copy-number ColE1/pMB1/pBR322/pUC origin of replication
   3878..4738    -  CDS            AmpR: β-lactamase; bla; confers resistance to ampicillin, carbenicillin, and related antibiotics
   4739..4843    -  promoter       AmpR promoter: bla
   4896..5324    -  rep_origin     f1 ori (sequence partly withheld): f1 bacteriophage origin of replication; arrow indicates direction of (+) strand synthesis
   5329..5395    -  CDS            lacZα (fragment): LacZα fragment of β-galactosidase; lacZ fragment
   5402..824     +  promoter       CMV IE94 promoter (across the origin): enhancer/promoter region of simian cytomegalovirus major immediate early transcription unit IE94
>Addgene plasmid #156411 | JDW 836 (pCS2-V5-mScarlet-I-hsKRAS4A-WT) | addgene full sequence | sequence record 308699 | Addgene NGS Result
ATTCAATATGGCGGACCTGGCACTGTGCCAACTGGGGAGGGGTCTACTTGGCACGGTGCCAAGTTTGAGG
AGGGGTCTTGGCCCTGTGCCAAGTCCGCCATATTGAATTGGCATGGTGCCAATAATGGCGGCCATATTGG
CTATATGCCAGGATCAATATATAGGCAATATCCAATATGGCCCTATGCCAATATGGCTATTGGCCAGGTT
CAATACTATGTATTGGCCCTATGCCATATAGTATTCCATATATGGGTTTTCCTATTGACGTAGATAGCCC
CTCCCAATGGGCGGTCCCATATACCATATATGGGGCTTCCTAATACCGCCCATAGCCACTCCCCCATTGA
CGTCAATGGTCTCTATATATGGTCTTTCCTATTGACGTCATATGGGCGGTCCTATTGACGTATATGGCGC
CTCCCCCATTGACGTCAATTACGGTAAATGGCCCGCCTGGCTCAATGCCCATTGACGTCAATAGGACCAC
CCACCATTGACGTCAATGGGATGGCTCATTGCCCATTCATATCCGTTCTCACGCCCCCTATTGACGTCAA
TGACGGTAAATGGCCCACTTGGCAGTACATCAATATCTATTAATAGTAACTTGGCAAGTACATTACTATT
GGAAGTACGCCAGGGTACATTGGCAGTACTCCCATTGACGTCAATGGCGGTAAATGGCCCGCGATGGCTG
CCAAGTACATCCCCATTGACGTCAATGGGGAGGGGCAATGACGCAAATGGGCGTTCCATTGACGTAAATG
GGCGGTAGGCGTGCCTAATGGGAGGTCTATATAAGCAATGCTCGTTTAGGGAACCGCCATTCTGCCTGGG
GACGTCGGAGCAAGCTTGATTTAGGTGACACTATAGAATACAAGCTACTTGTTCTTTTTGCAGGATCCCA
TCGATTCGAATTCAAGGATCAACAAGTTTGTACAAAAAAGCAGGCTGGATCCACTAGTGCTAGCGCCACC
ATGGGTAAGCCTATCCCTAACCCTCTCCTCGGTCTCGATTCTACGGGTGGTGCTGGTGGTATGGTGAGCA
AGGGCGAGGCAGTGATCAAGGAGTTCATGCGGTTCAAGGTGCACATGGAGGGCTCCATGAACGGCCACGA
GTTCGAGATCGAGGGCGAGGGCGAGGGCCGCCCCTACGAGGGCACCCAGACCGCCAAGCTGAAGGTGACC
AAGGGTGGCCCCCTGCCCTTCTCCTGGGACATCCTGTCCCCTCAGTTCATGTACGGCTCCAGGGCCTTCA
TCAAGCACCCCGCCGACATCCCCGACTACTATAAGCAGTCCTTCCCCGAGGGCTTCAAGTGGGAGCGCGT
GATGAACTTCGAGGACGGCGGCGCCGTGACCGTGACCCAGGACACCTCCCTGGAGGACGGCACCCTGATC
TACAAGGTGAAGCTCCGCGGCACCAACTTCCCTCCTGACGGCCCCGTAATGCAGAAGAAGACAATGGGCT
GGGAAGCATCCACCGAGCGGTTGTACCCCGAGGACGGCGTGCTGAAGGGCGACATTAAGATGGCCCTGCG
CCTGAAGGACGGCGGCCGCTACCTGGCGGACTTCAAGACCACCTACAAGGCCAAGAAGCCCGTGCAGATG
CCCGGCGCCTACAACGTCGACCGCAAGTTGGACATCACCTCCCACAACGAGGACTACACCGTGGTGGAAC
AGTACGAACGCTCCGAGGGCCGCCACTCCACCGGCGGCATGGACGAGCTGTACAAGTACTCCTCCGGACT
CAGATCTGGAGGCTCCGGAGGC
[567 nt withheld, positions 1773-2339]
TAAGGCGCGCCCTCGAGAGATCTCCCAGCTTTCTTGTACAAAGTGGTTGATCCTCTCGAGCCTCTAGAAC
TATAGTGAGTCGTATTACGTAGATCCAGACATGATAAGATACATTGATGAGTTTGGACAAACCACAACTA
GAATGCAGTGAAAAAAATGCTTTATTTGTGAAATTTGTGATGCTATTGCTTTATTTGTAACCATTATAAG
CTGCAATAAACAAGTTAACAACAACAATTGCATTCATTTTATGTTTCAGGTTCAGGGGGAGGTGTGGGAG
GTTTTTTAATTCGCGGCCGCGGCGCCAATGCATTGGGCCCGGTACCCAGCTTTTGTTCCCTTTAGTGAGG
GTTAATTGCGCGCTTGGCGTAATCATGGTCATAGCTGTTTCCTGTGTGAAATTGTTATCCGCTCACAATT
CCACACAACATACGAGCCGGGAGCATAAAGTGTAAAGCCTGGGGTGCCTAATGAGTGAGCTAACTCACAT
TAATTGCGTTGCGCTCACTGCCCGCTTTCCAGTCGGGAAACCTGTCGTGCCAGCTGCATTAATGAATCGG
CCAACGCGCGGGGAGAGGCGGTTTGCGTATTGGGCGCTCTTCCGCTTCCTCGCTCACTGACTCGCTGCGC
TCGGTCGTTCGGCTGCGGCGAGCGGTATCAGCTCACTCAAAGGCGGTAATACGGTTATCCACAGAATCAG
GGGATAACGCAGGAAAGAACATGTGAGCAAAAGGCCAGCAAAAGGCCAGGAACCGTAAAAAGGCCGCGTT
GCTGGCGTTTTTCCATAGGCTCCGCCCCCCTGACGAGCATCACAAAAATCGACGCTCAAGTCAGAGGTGG
CGAAACCCGACAGGACTATAAAGATACCAGGCGTTTCCCCCTGGAAGCTCCCTCGTGCGCTCTCCTGTTC
CGACCCTGCCGCTTACCGGATACCTGTCCGCCTTTCTCCCTTCGGGAAGCGTGGCGCTTTCTCATAGCTC
ACGCTGTAGGTATCTCAGTTCGGTGTAGGTCGTTCGCTCCAAGCTGGGCTGTGTGCACGAACCCCCCGTT
CAGCCCGACCGCTGCGCCTTATCCGGTAACTATCGTCTTGAGTCCAACCCGGTAAGACACGACTTATCGC
CACTGGCAGCAGCCACTGGTAACAGGATTAGCAGAGCGAGGTATGTAGGCGGTGCTACAGAGTTCTTGAA
GTGGTGGCCTAACTACGGCTACACTAGAAGAACAGTATTTGGTATCTGCGCTCTGCTGAAGCCAGTTACC
TTCGGAAAAAGAGTTGGTAGCTCTTGATCCGGCAAACAAACCACCGCTGGTAGCGGTGGTTTTTTTGTTT
GCAAGCAGCAGATTACGCGCAGAAAAAAAGGATCTCAAGAAGATCCTTTGATCTTTTCTACGGGGTCTGA
CGCTCAGTGGAACGAAAACTCACGTTAAGGGATTTTGGTCATGAGATTATCAAAAAGGATCTTCACCTAG
ATCCTTTTAAATTAAAAATGAAGTTTTAAATCAATCTAAAGTATATATGAGTAAACTTGGTCTGACAGTT
ACCAATGCTTAATCAGTGAGGCACCTATCTCAGCGATCTGTCTATTTCGTTCATCCATAGTTGCCTGACT
CCCCGTCGTGTAGATAACTACGATACGGGAGGGCTTACCATCTGGCCCCAGTGCTGCAATGATACCGCGA
GACCCACGCTCACCGGCTCCAGATTTATCAGCAATAAACCAGCCAGCCGGAAGGGCCGAGCGCAGAAGTG
GTCCTGCAACTTTATCCGCCTCCATCCAGTCTATTAATTGTTGCCGGGAAGCTAGAGTAAGTAGTTCGCC
AGTTAATAGTTTGCGCAACGTTGTTGCCATTGCTACAGGCATCGTGGTGTCACGCTCGTCGTTTGGTATG
GCTTCATTCAGCTCCGGTTCCCAACGATCAAGGCGAGTTACATGATCCCCCATGTTGTGCAAAAAAGCGG
TTAGCTCCTTCGGTCCTCCGATCGTTGTCAGAAGTAAGTTGGCCGCAGTGTTATCACTCATGGTTATGGC
AGCACTGCATAATTCTCTTACTGTCATGCCATCCGTAAGATGCTTTTCTGTGACTGGTGAGTACTCAACC
AAGTCATTCTGAGAATAGTGTATGCGGCGACCGAGTTGCTCTTGCCCGGCGTCAATACGGGATAATACCG
CGCCACATAGCAGAACTTTAAAAGTGCTCATCATTGGAAAACGTTCTTCGGGGCGAAAACTCTCAAGGAT
CTTACCGCTGTTGAGATCCAGTTCGATGTAACCCACTCGTGCACCCAACTGATCTTCAGCATCTTTTACT
TTCACCAGCGTTTCTGGGTGAGCAAAAACAGGAAGGCAAAATGCCGCAAAAAAGGGAATAAGGGCGACAC
GGAAATGTTGAATACTCATACTCTTCCTTTTTCAATATTATTGAAGCATTTATCAGGGTTATTGTCTCAT
GAGCGGATACATATTTGAATGTATTTAGAAAAATAAACAAATAGGGGTTCCGCGCACATTTCCCCGAAAA
GTGCCACCTAAATTGTAAGCGTTAATATTTTGTTAAAATTCGCGTTAAATTTTTGTTAAATCAGCTCATT
TTTTAACCAATAGGCCGAAATCGGCAAAATCCCTTATAAATCAAAAGAATAGACCGAGATAGGGT
[37 nt withheld, positions 4995-5031]
AAAGAACGTGGACTCCAACGTCAAAGG
[49 nt withheld, positions 5059-5107]
T
[91 nt withheld, positions 5109-5199]
G
[124 nt withheld, positions 5201-5324]
CCCATTCGCCATTCAGGCTGCGCAACTGTTGGGAAGGGCGATCGGTGCGGGCCTCTTCGCTATTACGCCA
GTCGACCGCCAATTCAATATGGCGTATATGGACTCATGCCAATTCAATATGGTGGATCTGGACCTGTGCC
AATTCAATATGGCGTATATGGACTCGTGCCAATTCAATATGGTGGATCTGGACCCCAGCCAATTCAATAT
GGCGGACTTGGCACCATGCCA
